>Addgene plasmid #51002 | pH2B-EYFP | depositor full sequence | sequence record 77335 | pH2B-EYFP sequence 5113 bps
TAGTTATTAATAGTAATCAATTACGGGGTCATTAGTTCATAGCCCATATATGGAGTTCCGCGTTACATAA
CTTACGGTAAATGGCCCGCCTGGCTGACCGCCCAACGACCCCCGCCCATTGACGTCAATAATGACGTATG
TTCCCATAGTAACGCCAATAGGGACTTTCCATTGACGTCAATGGGTGGAGTATTTACGGTAAACTGCCCA
CTTGGCAGTACATCAAGTGTATCATATGCCAAGTACGCCCCCTATTGACGTCAATGACGGTAAATGGCCC
GCCTGGCATTATGCCCAGTACATGACCTTATGGGACTTTCCTACTTGGCAGTACATCTACGTATTAGTCA
TCGCTATTACCATGGTGATGCGGTTTTGGCAGTACATCAATGGGCGTGGATAGCGGTTTGACTCACGGGG
ATTTCCAAGTCTCCACCCCATTGACGTCAATGGGAGTTTGTTTTGGCACCAAAATCAACGGGACTTTCCA
AAATGTCGTAACAACTCCGCCCCATTGACGCAAATGGGCGGTAGGCGTGTACGGTGGGAGGTCTATATAA
GCAGAGCTGGTTTAGTGAACCGTCAGATCCGCTAGCGCTACCGGACTCAGATCTCGAGCTCAAGCTTCGA
ATTCTGCAGTCGACGGTACCGCCACCATGCCAGAGCCAGCGAAGTCTGCTCCCGCCCCGAAAAAGGGCTC
CAAGAAGGCGGTGACTAAGGCGCAGAAGAAAGGCGGCAAGAAGCGCAAGCGCAGCCGCAAGGAGAGCTAT
TCCATCTATGTGTACAAGGTTCTGAAGCAGGTCCACCCTGACACCGGCATTTCGTCCAAGGCCATGGGCA
TCATGAATTCGTTTGTGAACGACATTTTCGAGCGCATCGCAGGTGAGGCTTCCCGCCTGGCGCATTACAA
CAAGCGCTCGACCATCACCTCCAGGGAGATCCAGACGGCCGTGCGCCTGCTGCTGCCTGGGGAGTTGGCC
AAGCACGCCGTGTCCGAGGGTACTAAGGCCATCACCAAGTACACCAGCGCTAAGGATCCCCGGGTACCGG
TCGCCACCATGGTGAGCAAGGGCGAGGAGCTGTTCACCGGGGTGGTGCCCATCCTGGTCGAGCTGGACGG
CGACGTAAACGGCCACAAGTTCAGCGTGTCCGGCGAGGGCGAGGGCGATGCCACCTACGGCAAGCTGACC
CTGAAGTTCATCTGCACCACCGGCAAGCTGCCCGTGCCCTGGCCCACCCTCGTGACCACCTTCGGCTACG
GCCTGCAGTGCTTCGCCCGCTACCCCGACCACATGAAGCAGCACGACTTCTTCAAGTCCGCCATGCCCGA
AGGCTACGTCCAGGAGCGCACCATCTTCTTCAAGGACGACGGCAACTACAAGACCCGCGCCGAGGTGAAG
TTCGAGGGCGACACCCTGGTGAACCGCATCGAGCTGAAGGGCATCGACTTCAAGGAGGACGGCAACATCC
TGGGGCACAAGCTGGAGTACAACTACAACAGCCACAACGTCTATATCATGGCCGACAAGCAGAAGAACGG
CATCAAGGTGAACTTCAAGATCCGCCACAACATCGAGGACGGCAGCGTGCAGCTCGCCGACCACTACCAG
CAGAACACCCCCATCGGCGACGGCCCCGTGCTGCTGCCCGACAACCACTACCTGAGCTACCAGTCCGCCC
TGAGCAAAGACCCCAACGAGAAGCGCGATCACATGGTCCTGCTGGAGTTCGTGACCGCCGCCGGGATCAC
TCTCGGCATGGACGAGCTGTACAAGTAAAGCGGCCGCGACTCTAGATCATAATCAGCCATACCACATTTG
TAGAGGTTTTACTTGCTTTAAAAAACCTCCCACACCTCCCCCTGAACCTGAAACATAAAATGAATGCAAT
TGTTGTTGTTAACTTGTTTATTGCAGCTTATAATGGTTACAAATAAAGCAATAGCATCACAAATTTCACA
AATAAAGCATTTTTTTCACTGCATTCTAGTTGTGGTTTGTCCAAACTCATCAATGTATCTTAAGGCGTAA
ATTGTAAGCGTTAATATTTTGTTAAAATTCGCGTTAAATTTTTGTTAAATCAGCTCATTTTTTAACCAAT
AGGCCGAAATCGGCAAAATCCCTTATAAATCAAAAGAATAGACCGAGATAGGGT
[37 nt withheld, positions 2155-2191]
AAAGAACGTGGACTCCAACGTCAAAGG
[49 nt withheld, positions 2219-2267]
T
[91 nt withheld, positions 2269-2359]
G
[124 nt withheld, positions 2361-2484]
CAGGTGGCACTTTTCGGGGAAATGTGCGCGGAACCCCTATTTGTTTATTTTTCTAAATACATTCAAATAT
GTATCCGCTCATGAGACAATAACCCTGATAAATGCTTCAATAATATTGAAAAAGGAAGAGTCCTGAGGCG
GAAAGAACCAGCTGTGGAATGTGTGTCAGTTAGGGTGTGGAAAGTCCCCAGGCTCCCCAGCAGGCAGAAG
TATGCAAAGCATGCATCTCAATTAGTCAGCAACCAGGTGTGGAAAGTCCCCAGGCTCCCCAGCAGGCAGA
AGTATGCAAAGCATGCATCTCAATTAGTCAGCAACCATAGTCCCGCCCCTAACTCCGCCCATCCCGCCCC
TAACTCCGCCCAGTTCCGCCCATTCTCCGCCCCATGGCTGACTAATTTTTTTTATTTATGCAGAGGCCGA
GGCCGCCTCGGCCTCTGAGCTATTCCAGAAGTAGTGAGGAGGCTTTTTTGGAGGCCTAGGCTTTTGCAAA
GATCGATCAAGAGACAGGATGAGGATCGTTTCGCATGATTGAACAAGATGGATTGCACGCAGGTTCTCCG
GCCGCTTGGGTGGAGAGGCTATTCGGCTATGACTGGGCACAACAGACAATCGGCTGCTCTGATGCCGCCG
TGTTCCGGCTGTCAGCGCAGGGGCGCCCGGTTCTTTTTGTCAAGACCGACCTGTCCGGTGCCCTGAATGA
ACTGCAAGACGAGGCAGCGCGGCTATCGTGGCTGGCCACGACGGGCGTTCCTTGCGCAGCTGTGCTCGAC
GTTGTCACTGAAGCGGGAAGGGACTGGCTGCTATTGGGCGAAGTGCCGGGGCAGGATCTCCTGTCATCTC
ACCTTGCTCCTGCCGAGAAAGTATCCATCATGGCTGATGCAATGCGGCGGCTGCATACGCTTGATCCGGC
TACCTGCCCATTCGACCACCAAGCGAAACATCGCATCGAGCGAGCACGTACTCGGATGGAAGCCGGTCTT
GTCGATCAGGATGATCTGGACGAAGAGCATCAGGGGCTCGCGCCAGCCGAACTGTTCGCCAGGCTCAAGG
CGAGCATGCCCGACGGCGAGGATCTCGTCGTGACCCATGGCGATGCCTGCTTGCCGAATATCATGGTGGA
AAATGGCCGCTTTTCTGGATTCATCGACTGTGGCCGGCTGGGTGTGGCGGACCGCTATCAGGACATAGCG
TTGGCTACCCGTGATATTGCTGAAGAGCTTGGCGGCGAATGGGCTGACCGCTTCCTCGTGCTTTACGGTA
TCGCCGCTCCCGATTCGCAGCGCATCGCCTTCTATCGCCTTCTTGACGAGTTCTTCTGAGCGGGACTCTG
GGGTTCGAAATGACCGACCAAGCGACGCCCAACCTGCCATCACGAGATTTCGATTCCACCGCCGCCTTCT
ATGAAAGGTTGGGCTTCGGAATCGTTTTCCGGGACGCCGGCTGGATGATCCTCCAGCGCGGGGATCTCAT
GCTGGAGTTCTTCGCCCACCCTAGGGGGAGGCTAACTGAAACACGGAAGGAGACAATACCGGAAGGAACC
CGCGCTATGACGGCAATAAAAAGACAGAATAAAACGCACGGTGTTGGGTCGTTTGTTCATAAACGCGGGG
TTCGGTCCCAGGGCTGGCACTCTGTCGATACCCCACCGAGACCCCATTGGGGCCAATACGCCCGCGTTTC
TTCCTTTTCCCCACCCCACCCCCCAAGTTCGGGTGAAGGCCCAGGGCTCGCAGCCAACGTCGGGGCGGCA
GGCCCTGCCATAGCCTCAGGTTACTCATATATACTTTAGATTGATTTAAAACTTCATTTTTAATTTAAAA
GGATCTAGGTGAAGATCCTTTTTGATAATCTCATGACCAAAATCCCTTAACGTGAGTTTTCGTTCCACTG
AGCGTCAGACCCCGTAGAAAAGATCAAAGGATCTTCTTGAGATCCTTTTTTTCTGCGCGTAATCTGCTGC
TTGCAAACAAAAAAACCACCGCTACCAGCGGTGGTTTGTTTGCCGGATCAAGAGCTACCAACTCTTTTTC
CGAAGGTAACTGGCTTCAGCAGAGCGCAGATACCAAATACTGTCCTTCTAGTGTAGCCGTAGTTAGGCCA
CCACTTCAAGAACTCTGTAGCACCGCCTACATACCTCGCTCTGCTAATCCTGTTACCAGTGGCTGCTGCC
AGTGGCGATAAGTCGTGTCTTACCGGGTTGGACTCAAGACGATAGTTACCGGATAAGGCGCAGCGGTCGG
GCTGAACGGGGGGTTCGTGCACACAGCCCAGCTTGGAGCGAACGACCTACACCGAACTGAGATACCTACA
GCGTGAGCTATGAGAAAGCGCCACGCTTCCCGAAGGGAGAAAGGCGGACAGGTATCCGGTAAGCGGCAGG
GTCGGAACAGGAGAGCGCACGAGGGAGCTTCCAGGGGGAAACGCCTGGTATCTTTATAGTCCTGTCGGGT
TTCGCCACCTCTGACTTGAGCGTCGATTTTTGTGATGCTCGTCAGGGGGGCGGAGCCTATGGAAAAACGC
CAGCAACGCGGCCTTTTTACGGTTCCTGGCCTTTTGCTGGCCTTTTGCTCACATGTTCTTTCCTGCGTTA
TCCCCTGATTCTGTGGATAACCGTATTACCGCCATGCAT
Features (pLannotate 1.2.2; 16 found; start..end, strand, type, name):
     61..364     +  enhancer       CMV enhancer: human cytomegalovirus immediate early enhancer
    365..568     +  promoter       CMV promoter: human cytomegalovirus (CMV) immediate early promoter
    591..652     +  misc_feature   MCS (fragment): multiple cloning site
    657..1034    +  CDS            H2B: human histone H2B; HIST1H2BJ
   1033..1049    -  misc_feature   MCS (fragment): pUC18/19 multiple cloning site
   1059..1778    +  CDS            EYFP: enhanced YFP mammalian codon-optimized
   1795..1878    +  CDS            large T antigen (fragment): large T antigen from SV40 (simian virus 40)
   1901..2022    +  polyA_signal   SV40 poly(A) signal: SV40 polyadenylation signal
   2056..2484    -  rep_origin     f1 ori (sequence partly withheld): f1 bacteriophage origin of replication; arrow indicates direction of (+) strand synthesis
   2511..2615    +  promoter       AmpR promoter: bla
   2617..2974    +  promoter       SV40 promoter: SV40 enhancer and early promoter
   3009..3803    +  CDS            NeoR/KanR: aminoglycoside phosphotransferase from Tn5; aph(3')-II (or nptII); confers resistance to neomycin, kanamycin, and G418 (Geneticin®)
   3824..3976    +  CDS            ble (fragment): BLE_KLEPN - Experimental evidence at protein level: Swiss-Prot protein existence level 1. Binding protein with a strong affinity to the bleomycin family of antibiotics. Binds to CL990; an antimitotic-antibiotic compound. From Klebsiella pneumoniae.
   4035..4082    +  polyA_signal   HSV TK poly(A) signal: herpes simplex virus thymidine kinase polyadenylation signal (Cole and Stacy, 1985)
   4173..4189    -  polyA_signal   bGH poly(A) signal (fragment): bovine growth hormone polyadenylation signal
   4411..4999    +  rep_origin     ori: high-copy-number ColE1/pMB1/pBR322/pUC origin of replication
