[The description below was written by a language model from this plasmid's Addgene catalogue record and pLannotate feature annotations shown in this document.]
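Description:
pH2B-EYFP is a mammalian expression plasmid built on the Clontech pEYFP-N1 backbone, about 5.1 kb in total, that produces human histone H2B fused to enhanced yellow fluorescent protein. It replicates in E. coli from a high-copy ColE1/pUC-type origin and also carries an f1 phage origin for single-stranded DNA production. One NeoR/KanR gene (Tn5 aminoglycoside phosphotransferase) serves for selection in both hosts. A bacterial bla-type promoter drives it for kanamycin resistance in bacteria, and the adjacent SV40 enhancer/early promoter drives it for G418 selection of transfected mammalian cells, with an HSV TK polyadenylation signal downstream. The short ble, bGH poly(A) and SV40 large T antigen fragments in the feature table appear to be partial annotation matches within backbone sequence rather than functional elements.

In the expression cassette, the CMV immediate-early enhancer and promoter are followed by remnants of the multiple cloning site. The H2B coding sequence (HIST1H2BJ/H2BC11) comes next and is joined through a short linker of polylinker sequence to the mammalian codon-optimised EYFP, derived from jellyfish fluorescent protein. The cassette ends at the SV40 poly(A) signal. H2B therefore sits at the N-terminus of the fusion and EYFP at the C-terminus. The record lists BamHI and NotI as the retained cloning sites. The depositor notes that the H2B sequence was taken from an earlier H2B-GFP plasmid and carries the same two amino-acid differences from the reference protein, D26G and V119I.

The stated purpose is simply expression of H2B-EYFP. Because histone H2B is incorporated into nucleosomes, fusions of this kind are generally used to label chromatin and nuclei in live or fixed cells, for example to follow mitosis or track cells by fluorescence microscopy.
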