Addgene plasmid #51002: pH2B-EYFP
Purpose: Expresses H2B-EYFP
Depositing lab: Rusty Lansford.
Backbone
  Vector backbone: pEYFP-N1
  Backbone manufacturer: Clontech
  Backbone size w/o insert (bp): 4733
  Total vector size (bp): 5107
  Vector type: Mammalian Expression
  Selectable markers: Neomycin (select with G418)
Growth in bacteria
  Bacterial resistance: Kanamycin, 50 μg/mL
  Growth temperature: 37°C
  Growth strain: DH10B
  Copy number: Unknown
Gene/Insert
  Gene/Insert name: H2B-EYFP
  Species: H. sapiens (human); Jellyfish
  Insert size (bp): 1122
  Entrez Gene: H2BC11 (a.k.a. H2B/r, H2BFR, H2BJ, HIST1H2BJ)
  Promoter: CMV
  Tag / fusion protein: histone2B (N terminal on insert)
  Cloning method: Restriction Enzyme; 5′ cloning site BamH1 (not destroyed); 3′ cloning site Not1 (not destroyed)
  Sequencing primers: 5′ EGFP-N; 3′ EGFP-C
Terms and licenses: Academic/Nonprofit Terms; Industry Terms: Not Available to Industry
Depositor comments: Please note that the H2B sequence in this plasmid was derived from H2B-GFP (Addgene plasmid# 11680) and contains the same differences (D26G and V119I) compared to GenBank reference sequences, such as NP_066402.2.
How to cite: pH2B-EYFP was a gift from Rusty Lansford (Addgene plasmid # 51002 ; http://n2t.net/addgene:51002 ; RRID:Addgene_51002)
