>Addgene plasmid #51002 | pH2B-EYFP | addgene partial sequence | sequence record 79773 | CMV-F 5'-CGCAAATGGGCGGTAGGCGTG-3'
ACCGTCAGATCCGCTAGCGCTACCGGACTCAGATCTCGAGCTCAAGCTTCGAATTCTGCAGTCGACGGTA
CCGCCACCATGCCAGAGCCAGCGAAGTCTGCTCCCGCCCCGAAAAAGGGCTCCAAGAAGGCGGTGACTAA
GGCGCAGAAGAAAGGCGGCAAGAAGCGCAAGCGCAGCCGCAAGGAGAGCTATTCCATCTATGTGTACAAG
GTTCTGAAGCAGGTCCACCCTGACACCGGCATTTCGTCCAAGGCCATGGGCATCATGAATTCGTTTGTGA
ACGACATTTTCGAGCGCATCGCAGGTGAGGCTTCCCGCCTGGCGCATTACAACAAGCGCTCGACCATCAC
CTCCAGGGAGATCCAGACGGCCGTGCGCCTGCTGCTGCCTGGGGAGTTGGCCAAGCACGCCGTGTCCGAG
GGTACTAAGGCCATCACCAAGTACACCAGCGCTAAGGATCCCCGGGTACCGGTCGCCACCATGGTGAGCA
AGGGCGAGGAGCTGTTCACCGGGGTGGTGCCCATCCTGGTCGAGCTGGACGGCGACGTAAACGGCCACAA
GTTCAGCGTGTCCGGCGAGGGCGAGGGCGATGCCACCTACGGCAAGCTGACCCTGAAGTTCATCTGCACC
ACCGGCAAGCTGCCCGTGCCCTGGCCCACCCTCGTGACCACCTTCGGCTACGGCCTGCAGTGCTTCGCCC
GCTACCCCGACCACATGAAGCAGCACGACTTCTTCAAGTCCGCCATGCCCGAAGGCTACGTCCAGGAGCG
CACCATCTTCTTCAAGGACGACGGCAACTACAAGACCCGCGCCGAGGTGAAGTTCGAGGGCGACACCCTG
GTGAACCGCATCGAGCTG
