>Addgene plasmid #51002 | pH2B-EYFP | addgene partial sequence | sequence record 79803 | pEXFP-3 5'-CAGGTTCAGGGGGAGGTGTGG-3'
AATGTGGTATGGCTGATTATGATCTAGAGTCGCGGCCGCTTTACTTGTACAGCTCGTCCATGCCGAGAGT
GATCCCGGCGGCGGTCACGAACTCCAGCAGGACCATGTGATCGCGCTTCTCGTTGGGGTCTTTGCTCAGG
GCGGACTGGTAGCTCAGGTAGTGGTTGTCGGGCAGCAGCACGGGGCCGTCGCCGATGGGGGTGTTCTGCT
GGTAGTGGTCGGCGAGCTGCACGCTGCCGTCCTCGATGTTGTGGCGGATCTTGAAGTTCACCTTGATGCC
GTTCTTCTGCTTGTCGGCCATGATATAGACGTTGTGGCTGTTGTAGTTGTACTCCAGCTTGTGCCCCAGG
ATGTTGCCGTCCTCCTTGAAGTCGATGCCCTTCAGCTCGATGCGGTTCACCAGGGTGTCGCCCTCGAACT
TCACCTCGGCGCGGGTCTTGTAGTTGCCGTCGTCCTTGAAGAAGATGGTGCGCTCCTGGACGTAGCCTTC
GGGCATGGCGGACTTGAAGAAGTCGTGCTGCTTCATGTGGTCGGGGTAGCGGGCGAAGCACTGCAGGCCG
TAGCCGAAGGTGGTCACGAGGGTGGGCCAGGGCACGGGCAGCTTGCCGGTGGTGCAGATGAACTTCAGGG
TCAGCTTGCCGTAGGTGGCATCGCCCTCGCCCTCGCCGGACACGCTGAACTTGTGGCCGTTTACGTCGCC
GTCCAGCTCGACCAGGATGGGCACCACCCCGGTGAACAGCTCCTCGCCCTTGCTCACCATGGTGGCGACC
GGTACCCGGGGATCCTTAGCGCTGGTGTACTTGGTGATGGCCTTAGTACCCTCGGACACGGCGTGCTTGG
